Addgene plasmid #195191: pCDNA3.1_B1ChR2_TS_mScarlet_ER
Purpose: Highly K+ selective channelrhodopsin
Depositing lab: Peter Hegemann & Johannes Vierock. Depositing organization: Humboldt-Universitaet zu Berlin. Publication: WiChR, a highly potassium selective channelrhodopsin for low-light one- and two-photon inhibition of excitable cells. Vierock J, Peter E, Grimm C, Rozenberg A, Chen IW, Tillert L, Castro Scalise AG, Casini M, Augustin S, Tanese D, Forget BC, Peyronnet R, Schneider-Warme F, Emiliani V, Beja O, Hegemann P. Sci Adv. 2022 Nov 16:eadd7729. 10.1126/sciadv.add7729 PubMed 36383037.
Backbone
  Vector backbone: pCDNA3.1
  Backbone size w/o insert (bp): 5340
  Total vector size (bp): 7336
  Vector type: Mammalian Expression
Growth in bacteria
  Bacterial resistance: Ampicillin, 100 μg/mL
  Growth temperature: 37°C
  Growth strain: DH5alpha
  Copy number: Unknown
Gene/Insert
  Gene/Insert name: Bilabrum sp. K+ selective channelrhodopsin 2 (alt name: B1ChR2)
  Species: Synthetic; Bilabrum sp
  Insert size (bp): 1173
  GenBank ID: OP710242.1 UZU83955.1
  Promoter: CMV
  Tag / fusion protein: Kir2.1 trafficking motif (C terminal on insert); mscarlet (C terminal on insert); ER-export sequence (C terminal on insert)
  Cloning method: Gibson Cloning
  Sequencing primers: 5′ CGCAAATGGGCGGTAGGCGTG; 3′ AGCCTCGACTGTGCCTTCTA
Terms and licenses: Academic/Nonprofit Terms; Industry Terms: Not Available to Industry
How to cite: pCDNA3.1_B1ChR2_TS_mScarlet_ER was a gift from Peter Hegemann & Johannes Vierock (Addgene plasmid # 195191 ; http://n2t.net/addgene:195191 ; RRID:Addgene_195191)
