[The description below was written by a language model from this plasmid's Addgene catalogue record and pLannotate feature annotations shown in this document.]
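Description:
pCDNA3.1_B1ChR2_TS_mScarlet_ER is a mammalian expression plasmid of about 7.3 kb, built on the pCDNA3.1 backbone, that encodes a potassium-selective channelrhodopsin from Bilabrum sp. (B1ChR2) as a fluorescently tagged fusion protein. It is propagated in E. coli through a high-copy ColE1/pUC-type origin with ampicillin selection (AmpR under its own bla promoter). It also carries an f1 origin for single-stranded DNA production. An SV40 promoter drives a neo (nptII) cassette terminated by an SV40 poly(A) signal, the standard pCDNA3.1 marker that allows selection of stably transfected mammalian cells with G418.

The expression cassette uses the human CMV immediate-early enhancer and promoter, followed by a T7 promoter, and ends in the bovine growth hormone poly(A) signal. The automated feature table does not annotate the opsin coding sequence itself. However, the unannotated stretch between the T7 promoter and the first annotated fusion element is consistent with the recorded 1,173 bp synthetic insert, which was introduced by Gibson cloning. Downstream of it, the table shows a short fragment of human KCNJ2 (Kir2.1), corresponding to the catalogued trafficking signal (TS), and then the red fluorescent protein mScarlet. The catalogue also lists a C-terminal ER-export sequence, which is too short to be annotated separately. Trafficking and ER-export motifs of this kind are commonly added to microbial opsins to improve passage through the secretory pathway and delivery to the plasma membrane, while mScarlet lets expressing cells be identified and localization assessed.

The record gives the purpose as a highly K+-selective channelrhodopsin, and the associated publication concerns potassium-selective channelrhodopsins for light-driven inhibition of excitable cells. The plasmid therefore suits transient expression in cultured mammalian cells to characterize this light-gated potassium channel.
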