Features (pLannotate 1.2.2; 22 found; start..end, strand, type, name):
    187..566     +  enhancer       CMV enhancer: human cytomegalovirus immediate early enhancer
    567..770     +  promoter       CMV promoter: human cytomegalovirus (CMV) immediate early promoter
    766..799     +  LTR            5' LTR (truncated) (fragment): truncated 5' long terminal repeat (LTR) from HIV-1
    815..833     +  promoter       T7 promoter: promoter for bacteriophage T7 RNA polymerase
   2037..2111    +  CDS            KCNJ2 (fragment): KCNJ2_HUMAN - Also known as IRK1. Experimental evidence at protein level: Swiss-Prot protein existence level 1. Probably participates in establishing action potential waveform and excitability of neuronal and muscle tissues. Inward rectifier potassium channels are characterized by a greater tendency to allow potassium to flow into the cell rather than out of it. Their voltage dependence is regulated by the concentration of extracellular potassium; as external potassium is raised, the voltage range of the channel opening shifts to more positive voltages. The inward rectification is mainly due t
   2121..2816    +  CDS            mScarlet: mScarlet is a basic (constitutively fluorescent) red fluorescent protein published in 2016, derived from synthetic construct. It has moderate acid sensitivity.
   2844..2862    +  misc_feature   MCS (fragment): pBluescript multiple cloning site
   2888..3112    +  polyA_signal   bGH poly(A) signal: bovine growth hormone polyadenylation signal
   3116..3137    +  promoter       SV40 promoter (fragment): SV40 enhancer and early promoter
   3158..3586    +  rep_origin     f1 ori (sequence partly withheld): f1 bacteriophage origin of replication; arrow indicates direction of (+) strand synthesis
   3600..3929    +  promoter       SV40 promoter: SV40 enhancer and early promoter
   3996..4787    +  CDS            neo: KKA2_KLEPN - Also known as kan, nptII. Experimental evidence at protein level: Swiss-Prot protein existence level 1. Resistance to kanamycin, neomycin, paromomycin, ribostamycin, butirosin and gentamicin B. From Klebsiella pneumoniae.
   4811..4969    +  CDS            ble (fragment): BLE_KLEPN - Experimental evidence at protein level: Swiss-Prot protein existence level 1. Binding protein with a strong affinity to the bleomycin family of antibiotics. Binds to CL990; an antimitotic-antibiotic compound. From Klebsiella pneumoniae.
   4964..5085    +  polyA_signal   SV40 poly(A) signal: SV40 polyadenylation signal
   5158..5174    -  protein_bind   lac operator: The lac repressor binds to the lac operator to inhibit transcription in E. coli. This inhibition can be relieved by adding lactose or isopropyl-β-D-thiogalactopyranoside (IPTG). lac repressor encoded by lacI
   5182..5212    -  promoter       lac promoter: promoter for the E. coli lac operon
   5227..5248    -  protein_bind   CAP binding site: CAP binding activates transcription in the presence of cAMP. E. coli catabolite activator protein
   5261..5353    -  CDS            lacI (fragment): lac repressor; lacI; The lac repressor binds to the lac operator to inhibit transcription in E. coli. This inhibition can be relieved by adding lactose or isopropyl-β-D-thiogalactopyranoside (IPTG).
   5536..6124    -  rep_origin     ori: high-copy-number ColE1/pMB1/pBR322/pUC origin of replication
   6295..7155    -  CDS            AmpR: β-lactamase; bla; confers resistance to ampicillin, carbenicillin, and related antibiotics
   7156..7260    -  promoter       AmpR promoter: bla
   7319..32      -  misc_feature   bom (fragment) (across the origin): basis of mobility region from pBR322
>Addgene plasmid #195191 | pCDNA3.1_B1ChR2_TS_mScarlet_ER | addgene full sequence | sequence record 390286 | Addgene NGS Result
TCTGCTCTGATGCCGCATAGTTAAGCCAGTATCTGCTCCCTGCTTGTGTGTTGGAGGTCGCTGAGTAGTG
CGCGAGCAAAATTTAAGCTACAACAAGGCAAGGCTTGACCGACAATTGCATGAAGAATCTGCTTAGGGTT
AGGCGTTTTGCGCTGCTTCGCGATGTACGGGCCAGATATACGCGTTGACATTGATTATTGACTAGTTATT
AATAGTAATCAATTACGGGGTCATTAGTTCATAGCCCATATATGGAGTTCCGCGTTACATAACTTACGGT
AAATGGCCCGCCTGGCTGACCGCCCAACGACCCCCGCCCATTGACGTCAATAATGACGTATGTTCCCATA
GTAACGCCAATAGGGACTTTCCATTGACGTCAATGGGTGGAGTATTTACGGTAAACTGCCCACTTGGCAG
TACATCAAGTGTATCATATGCCAAGTACGCCCCCTATTGACGTCAATGACGGTAAATGGCCCGCCTGGCA
TTATGCCCAGTACATGACCTTATGGGACTTTCCTACTTGGCAGTACATCTACGTATTAGTCATCGCTATT
ACCATGGTGATGCGGTTTTGGCAGTACATCAATGGGCGTGGATAGCGGTTTGACTCACGGGGATTTCCAA
GTCTCCACCCCATTGACGTCAATGGGAGTTTGTTTTGGCACCAAAATCAACGGGACTTTCCAAAATGTCG
TAACAACTCCGCCCCATTGACGCAAATGGGCGGTAGGCGTGTACGGTGGGAGGTCTATATAAGCAGAGCT
CTCTGGCTAACTAGAGAACCCACTGCTTACTGGCTTATCGAAATTAATACGACTCACTATAGGGAGACCC
AAGCTGGCTAGCGTTTAGGATCCGCCACCATGAGCGAGTGCTGTGAACTGTGCGTGTGCCAGAAAGAGCC
TGGTACATTTGGCGCCCTGATCGCCGTGAACACCATCACAGCCATTATCCTGGTGGCCGCTGGAGCCTAC
ATGGCCTGGAAGACCGCCGCTGGCCTGGGCTGGAATACCAGACCCCACGGCCCCGAGGGCCCTCCAGAGG
AAAACTGGCTGTCTCCTGGAATCAGCATCCTGTGTGGCGTCATGTACGCCTTCAAGGCCATTGACTGGGC
CTCTTATAATGATACCGGAGAGAGCACCGCTTTTAGCCTGAACCAGGTGTGGTACAGCGACTACCTGATC
ACCTGTCCTTTGCTGGTGCTGGACTTCTGCATCACCGTGAACCTGCGGTACAAGCTGGTCTTTTCTAGCA
GCATCGCATGCCTGCTGGCCATCGCCGTGTCTACATTCATCGTGGACGCCCCTTACAGATACTACATGTA
CGGCATCGGCCTGGCTGGCTTCATCTGCGCCGGCTACGCCCTGTGGAACGAGATCAACGCCCAAAGAGAA
AAGATCCCTGACTCTGCCTGGTGGTATCTGAGCGCCGGAAGACTGATCTTCTTCGCCGGATGGCCTTTCT
TTCCACTGCTGTGGACCCTGAGCTTCCATACAAGCGGAGTGATCAATGAGGAGTGGTACTTCATCCTGCA
CGCCATCCTGGATATCCTGTGCAAGGCTGTTTTCGGATTCTTCATGCTCGGCTTTAGACTGGAACTGGAG
GAGCTGGATTTCAAAGCCATCGAGGCTGAACAAGCCAAGCTGGAAGGCGACAAGGAGGCCCAGGCTCTTA
AAAACGACAAGGACACCGGCGAAGTGCTGAGACACTACAACCGGGCCAGCAGCGGCTTCTTCGGCCAGGG
CATCCCCGACGACCAGGGCTCCGTGTCCGGCGGCAGCGTGCTGATGTCTAGAGCCCGGCGGCAGCACATG
CTGTACCGGCGCGAAGCCAGCTACCTGAGCATGGACCCCATGGCCGAGAAGATCCGGGAGCTGGAGATGC
TGAAGAAGAAGATCCAGAAGGAAGTGGACAGCAGAAGCAAGAAAATGCAGAGAGAGATGACAGCTAGATT
CGCCATCCAGGACGACTCCGATGATGAAGATGGAGGCAGAGGCGCTGGCTCCGCCAGGAGAAGAAAGAAC
GCCAGACGGGGCCGTACGGCGAAGAGCAGGATCACCAGCGAGGGCGAGTACATCCCCCTGGACCAGATCG
ACATCAACGTGGCGGTACCCATGGTGAGCAAGGGCGAGGCAGTGATCAAGGAGTTCATGCGGTTCAAGGT
GCACATGGAGGGCTCCATGAACGGCCACGAGTTCGAGATCGAGGGCGAGGGCGAGGGCCGCCCCTACGAG
GGCACCCAGACCGCCAAGCTGAAGGTGACCAAGGGTGGCCCCCTGCCCTTCTCCTGGGACATCCTGTCCC
CTCAGTTCATGTACGGCTCCAGGGCCTTCACCAAGCACCCCGCCGACATCCCCGACTACTATAAGCAGTC
CTTCCCCGAGGGCTTCAAGTGGGAGCGCGTGATGAACTTCGAGGACGGCGGCGCCGTGACCGTGACCCAG
GACACCTCCCTGGAGGACGGCACCCTGATCTACAAGGTGAAGCTCCGCGGCACCAACTTCCCTCCTGACG
GCCCCGTAATGCAGAAGAAGACAATGGGCTGGGAAGCGTCCACCGAGCGGTTGTATCCCGAGGACGGCGT
GCTGAAGGGCGACATTAAGATGGCCCTGCGCCTGAAGGACGGCGGCCGCTACCTGGCGGACTTCAAGACC
ACCTACAAGGCCAAGAAGCCCGTGCAGATGCCCGGCGCCTACAACGTCGACCGCAAGTTGGACATCACCT
CCCACAACGAGGACTACACCGTGGTGGAACAGTACGAACGCTCCGAGGGCCGCCACTCCACCGGCGGCAT
GGACGAGCTGTACAAGTTCTGCTACGAGAACGAGGTGTAATGAGAATTCGATATCAAGCTTAAGTTTAAA
CCGCTGATCAGCCTCGACTGTGCCTTCTAGTTGCCAGCCATCTGTTGTTTGCCCCTCCCCCGTGCCTTCC
TTGACCCTGGAAGGTGCCACTCCCACTGTCCTTTCCTAATAAAATGAGGAAATTGCATCGCATTGTCTGA
GTAGGTGTCATTCTATTCTGGGGGGTGGGGTGGGGCAGGACAGCAAGGGGGAGGATTGGGAAGACAATAG
CAGGCATGCTGGGGATGCGGTGGGCTCTATGGCTTCTGAGGCGGAAAGAACCAGCTGGGGCTCTAGGGGG
TATCCCC
[124 nt withheld, positions 3158-3281]
C
[91 nt withheld, positions 3283-3373]
A
[49 nt withheld, positions 3375-3423]
CCTTTGACGTTGGAGTCCACGTTCTTT
[37 nt withheld, positions 3451-3487]
ACCCTATCTCGGTCTATTCTTTTGATTTATAAGGGATTTTGCCGATTTCGGCCTATTGGTTAAAAAATGA
GCTGATTTAACAAAAATTTAACGCGAATTAATTCTGTGGAATGTGTGTCAGTTAGGGTGTGGAAAGTCCC
CAGGCTCCCCAGCAGGCAGAAGTATGCAAAGCATGCATCTCAATTAGTCAGCAACCAGGTGTGGAAAGTC
CCCAGGCTCCCCAGCAGGCAGAAGTATGCAAAGCATGCATCTCAATTAGTCAGCAACCATAGTCCCGCCC
CTAACTCCGCCCATCCCGCCCCTAACTCCGCCCAGTTCCGCCCATTCTCCGCCCCATGGCTGACTAATTT
TTTTTATTTATGCAGAGGCCGAGGCCGCCTCTGCCTCTGAGCTATTCCAGAAGTAGTGAGGAGGCTTTTT
TGGAGGCCTAGGCTTTTGCAAAAAGCTCCCGGGAGCTTGTATATCCATTTTCGGATCTGATCAAGAGACA
GGATGAGGATCGTTTCGCATGATTGAACAAGATGGATTGCACGCAGGTTCTCCGGCCGCTTGGGTGGAGA
GGCTATTCGGCTATGACTGGGCACAACAGACAATCGGCTGCTCTGATGCCGCCGTGTTCCGGCTGTCAGC
GCAGGGGCGCCCGGTTCTTTTTGTCAAGACCGACCTGTCCGGTGCCCTGAATGAACTGCAGGACGAGGCA
GCGCGGCTATCGTGGCTGGCCACGACGGGCGTTCCTTGCGCAGCTGTGCTCGACGTTGTCACTGAAGCGG
GAAGGGACTGGCTGCTATTGGGCGAAGTGCCGGGGCAGGATCTCCTGTCATCTCACCTTGCTCCTGCCGA
GAAAGTATCCATCATGGCTGATGCAATGCGGCGGCTGCATACGCTTGATCCGGCTACCTGCCCATTCGAC
CACCAAGCGAAACATCGCATCGAGCGAGCACGTACTCGGATGGAAGCCGGTCTTGTCGATCAGGATGATC
TGGACGAAGAGCATCAGGGGCTCGCGCCAGCCGAACTGTTCGCCAGGCTCAAGGCGCGCATGCCCGACGG
CGAGGATCTCGTCGTGACCCATGGCGATGCCTGCTTGCCGAATATCATGGTGGAAAATGGCCGCTTTTCT
GGATTCATCGACTGTGGCCGGCTGGGTGTGGCGGACCGCTATCAGGACATAGCGTTGGCTACCCGTGATA
TTGCTGAAGAGCTTGGCGGCGAATGGGCTGACCGCTTCCTCGTGCTTTACGGTATCGCCGCTCCCGATTC
GCAGCGCATCGCCTTCTATCGCCTTCTTGACGAGTTCTTCTGAGCGGGACTCTGGGGTTCGAAATGACCG
ACCAAGCGACGCCCAACCTGCCATCACGAGATTTCGATTCCACCGCCGCCTTCTATGAAAGGTTGGGCTT
CGGAATCGTTTTCCGGGACGCCGGCTGGATGATCCTCCAGCGCGGGGATCTCATGCTGGAGTTCTTCGCC
CACCCCAACTTGTTTATTGCAGCTTATAATGGTTACAAATAAAGCAATAGCATCACAAATTTCACAAATA
AAGCATTTTTTTCACTGCATTCTAGTTGTGGTTTGTCCAAACTCATCAATGTATCTTATCATGTCTGTAT
ACCGTCGACCTCTAGCTAGAGCTTGGCGTAATCATGGTCATAGCTGTTTCCTGTGTGAAATTGTTATCCG
CTCACAATTCCACACAACATACGAGCCGGAAGCATAAAGTGTAAAGCCTGGGGTGCCTAATGAGTGAGCT
AACTCACATTAATTGCGTTGCGCTCACTGCCCGCTTTCCAGTCGGGAAACCTGTCGTGCCAGCTGCATTA
ATGAATCGGCCAACGCGCGGGGAGAGGCGGTTTGCGTATTGGGCGCTCTTCCGCTTCCTCGCTCACTGAC
TCGCTGCGCTCGGTCGTTCGGCTGCGGCGAGCGGTATCAGCTCACTCAAAGGCGGTAATACGGTTATCCA
CAGAATCAGGGGATAACGCAGGAAAGAACATGTGAGCAAAAGGCCAGCAAAAGGCCAGGAACCGTAAAAA
GGCCGCGTTGCTGGCGTTTTTCCATAGGCTCCGCCCCCCTGACGAGCATCACAAAAATCGACGCTCAAGT
CAGAGGTGGCGAAACCCGACAGGACTATAAAGATACCAGGCGTTTCCCCCTGGAAGCTCCCTCGTGCGCT
CTCCTGTTCCGACCCTGCCGCTTACCGGATACCTGTCCGCCTTTCTCCCTTCGGGAAGCGTGGCGCTTTC
TCATAGCTCACGCTGTAGGTATCTCAGTTCGGTGTAGGTCGTTCGCTCCAAGCTGGGCTGTGTGCACGAA
CCCCCCGTTCAGCCCGACCGCTGCGCCTTATCCGGTAACTATCGTCTTGAGTCCAACCCGGTAAGACACG
ACTTATCGCCACTGGCAGCAGCCACTGGTAACAGGATTAGCAGAGCGAGGTATGTAGGCGGTGCTACAGA
GTTCTTGAAGTGGTGGCCTAACTACGGCTACACTAGAAGAACAGTATTTGGTATCTGCGCTCTGCTGAAG
CCAGTTACCTTCGGAAAAAGAGTTGGTAGCTCTTGATCCGGCAAACAAACCACCGCTGGTAGCGGTGGTT
TTTTTGTTTGCAAGCAGCAGATTACGCGCAGAAAAAAAGGATCTCAAGAAGATCCTTTGATCTTTTCTAC
GGGGTCTGACGCTCAGTGGAACGAAAACTCACGTTAAGGGATTTTGGTCATGAGATTATCAAAAAGGATC
TTCACCTAGATCCTTTTAAATTAAAAATGAAGTTTTAAATCAATCTAAAGTATATATGAGTAAACTTGGT
CTGACAGTTACCAATGCTTAATCAGTGAGGCACCTATCTCAGCGATCTGTCTATTTCGTTCATCCATAGT
TGCCTGACTCCCCGTCGTGTAGATAACTACGATACGGGAGGGCTTACCATCTGGCCCCAGTGCTGCAATG
ATACCGCGAGACCCACGCTCACCGGCTCCAGATTTATCAGCAATAAACCAGCCAGCCGGAAGGGCCGAGC
GCAGAAGTGGTCCTGCAACTTTATCCGCCTCCATCCAGTCTATTAATTGTTGCCGGGAAGCTAGAGTAAG
TAGTTCGCCAGTTAATAGTTTGCGCAACGTTGTTGCCATTGCTACAGGCATCGTGGTGTCACGCTCGTCG
TTTGGTATGGCTTCATTCAGCTCCGGTTCCCAACGATCAAGGCGAGTTACATGATCCCCCATGTTGTGCA
AAAAAGCGGTTAGCTCCTTCGGTCCTCCGATCGTTGTCAGAAGTAAGTTGGCCGCAGTGTTATCACTCAT
GGTTATGGCAGCACTGCATAATTCTCTTACTGTCATGCCATCCGTAAGATGCTTTTCTGTGACTGGTGAG
TACTCAACCAAGTCATTCTGAGAATAGTGTATGCGGCGACCGAGTTGCTCTTGCCCGGCGTCAATACGGG
ATAATACCGCGCCACATAGCAGAACTTTAAAAGTGCTCATCATTGGAAAACGTTCTTCGGGGCGAAAACT
CTCAAGGATCTTACCGCTGTTGAGATCCAGTTCGATGTAACCCACTCGTGCACCCAACTGATCTTCAGCA
TCTTTTACTTTCACCAGCGTTTCTGGGTGAGCAAAAACAGGAAGGCAAAATGCCGCAAAAAAGGGAATAA
GGGCGACACGGAAATGTTGAATACTCATACTCTTCCTTTTTCAATATTATTGAAGCATTTATCAGGGTTA
TTGTCTCATGAGCGGATACATATTTGAATGTATTTAGAAAAATAAACAAATAGGGGTTCCGCGCACATTT
CCCCGAAAAGTGCCACCTGACGTCGACGGATCGGGAGATCTCCCGATCCCCTATGGTGCACTCTCAGTAC
AA
